Addgene plasmid #147271: pAc5.1B-lambdaN-HA-DmCCR4-dsRNAres_Q
Purpose: Insect Expression of DmCCR4-dsRNAres
Depositing lab: Elisa Izaurralde. Depositing organization: Max Planck Institute for Developmental Biology.
Backbone
  Vector backbone: Unknown
  Vector type: Insect Expression
Growth in bacteria
  Bacterial resistance: Ampicillin, 100 μg/mL
  Growth temperature: 37°C
  Growth strain: DH5alpha
  Copy number: Low Copy
Gene/Insert
  Gene/Insert name: DmCCR4-dsRNAres (alt names: twin; CG31137)
  Species: D. melanogaster (fly)
  Mutation: The following variations comprises from our S2 cell-line:3 silent mutations compared to the sequence given by NCBI: NM_170129.2;
  Entrez Gene: twin (a.k.a. Dmel_CG31137, BEST:GH20274, CCR4, CG17741, CG31137, CG5534, CT39331, Ccr4, Dmel\CG31137, Twin, ccr4, twn)
  Cloning method: Unknown
Terms and licenses: Academic/Nonprofit Terms; Industry Terms: Not Available to Industry
Depositor comments: Plasmids from this collection were made available to the research community and donated after the lab closed. Please note that the sequence provided by the depositing laboratory may be theoretical/predicted or based on Sanger sequencing results. There may be discrepancies between sequencing results obtained by Addgene and the depositor sequence. If an Addgene verified sequence is not available, please contact before placing your order to request that our lab fully sequence the plasmid.
How to cite: pAc5.1B-lambdaN-HA-DmCCR4-dsRNAres_Q was a gift from Elisa Izaurralde (Addgene plasmid # 147271 ; http://n2t.net/addgene:147271 ; RRID:Addgene_147271)
