[The description below was written by a language model from this plasmid's Addgene catalogue record and pLannotate feature annotations shown in this document.]
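Description:
pAc5.1B-lambdaN-HA-DmCCR4-dsRNAres_Q is an insect-cell expression plasmid of about 7.1 kb. The catalogue lists its backbone as unknown, although the name and feature set point to a pAc5.1-type vector. It is maintained in E. coli through a ColE1/pUC-family origin and selected with ampicillin via the β-lactamase gene and its own promoter. The catalogue describes it as low copy, although the annotated origin is of the high-copy type. A short tetracycline-resistance fragment and a piece of SV40 large T antigen are also annotated; these appear to be non-functional backbone remnants.

Expression is driven by the constitutive Drosophila actin 5C promoter and terminated by an SV40 polyadenylation signal. The open reading frame begins with a fragment of the bacteriophage lambda N protein, followed by an HA epitope and then Drosophila melanogaster CCR4 (twin, CG31137). The annotation tool matched this insert to its mouse homologue Cnot6l, the catalytic deadenylase subunit of the CCR4-NOT complex. A V5 tag is annotated downstream of the insert, but the record does not say whether it is in frame and translated.

The lambda N peptide binds BoxB RNA hairpins, so fusions of this kind are generally used to tether a protein to a BoxB-containing reporter mRNA and measure its effect on mRNA stability or translation. The HA tag allows detection. The "dsRNAres" designation suggests a coding sequence altered to escape dsRNA-mediated knockdown, which would permit complementation after depletion of the endogenous protein, though the record does not detail those changes. It notes only three silent differences from the reference sequence, attributed to the S2 cell line used as the source. The depositor sequence may be theoretical.
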