Features (pLannotate 1.2.2; 11 found; start..end, strand, type, name):
     56..2568    +  promoter       Ac5 promoter: Drosophila melanogaster actin 5C promoter
   2588..2653    +  CDS            N (fragment): REGN_LAMBD - Experimental evidence at protein level: Swiss-Prot protein existence level 1. Plays a role as a transcriptional antitermination factor that allows the virus to initiate its lytic phase. Activates expression of the delayed viral early genes by modifying host RNA polymerase (RNAP) into a form that is resistant to termination signals. This antitermination function requires the host NusA protein which serves to stabilize the interaction between antitermination protein N and host RNA polymerase. From Escherichia phage lambda (Bacteriophage lambda).
   2678..2704    +  CDS            3xHA (fragment): three tandem HA epitope tags
   2750..4372    +  CDS            Cnot6l: CNO6L_MOUSE - Experimental evidence at protein level: Swiss-Prot protein existence level 1. Poly(A) nuclease with 3'-5' RNase activity. Catalytic component of the CCR4-NOT complex which is one of the major cellular mRNA deadenylases and is linked to various cellular processes including bulk mRNA degradation, miRNA-mediated repression, translational repression during translational initiation and general transcription regulation. Additional complex functions may be a consequence of its influence on mRNA expression. Involved in mRNA decay mediated by the major-protein-coding determinant of instab
   4398..4439    +  CDS            V5 tag: epitope tag from simian virus 5
   4539..4673    -  polyA_signal   SV40 poly(A) signal: SV40 polyadenylation signal
   4696..4780    -  CDS            large T antigen (fragment): large T antigen from SV40 (simian virus 40)
   4781..5251    +  CDS            TcR (fragment): tetracycline efflux protein; tet; confers resistance to tetracycline
   5295..5883    -  rep_origin     ori: high-copy-number ColE1/pMB1/pBR322/pUC origin of replication
   6054..6914    -  CDS            AmpR: β-lactamase; bla; confers resistance to ampicillin, carbenicillin, and related antibiotics
   6915..7019    -  promoter       AmpR promoter: bla
>Addgene plasmid #147271 | pAc5.1B-lambdaN-HA-DmCCR4-dsRNAres_Q | depositor full sequence | sequence record 289718 | Full Sequence
CTTCAAGGAATTAATTCTATATTCTAAAAACACAAATGATACTTCTAAAAAAAATCATGAATGGCATCAA
CTCTGAATCAAATCTTTGCAGATGCACCTACTTCTCATTTCCACTGTCACATCATTTTTCCAGATCTCGC
TGCCTGTTATGTGGCCCACAAACCAAGACACGTTTTATGGCCATTAAAGCTGGCTGATCGTCGCCAAACA
CCAAATACATATCAATATGTACATTCGAGAAAGAAGCGATCAAAGAAGCGTCTTCGGGCGAGTAGGAGAA
TGCGGAGGAGAAGGAGAACGAGCTGATCTAGTATCTCTCCACAATCCAATGCCAACTGACCAACTGGCCA
TATTCGGAGCAATTTGAAGCCAATTTCCATCGCCTGGCGATCGCTCCATTCTTGGCTATATGTTTTTCAC
CGTTCCCGGGGCCATTTTCAAAGACTCGTCGGTAAGATAAGATTGTGTCACTCGCTGTCTCTCTTCATTT
GTCGAAGAATGCTGAGGAATTTCGCGATGACGTCGGCGAGTATTTTGAAGAATGAGAATAATTTGTATTT
ATACGAAAATCAGTTAGTGGAATTTTCTACAAAAACATGTTATCTATAGATAATTTTGTTGCAAAATATG
TTGACTATGACAAAGATTGTATGTATATACCTTTAATGTATTCTCATTTTCTTATGTATTTATAATGGCA
ATGATGATACTGATGATATTTTAAGATGATGCCAGACCACAGGCTGATTTCTGCGTCTTTTGCCGAACGC
AGTGCATGTGCGGTTGTTGTTTTTTGGAATAGTTTCAATTTTCGGACTGTCCGCTTTGATTTCAGTTTCT
TGGCTTATTCAAAAAGCAAAGTAAAGCCAAAAAAGCGAGATGGCAATACCAAATGCGGCAAAACGGTAGT
GGAAGGAAAGGGGTGCGGGGCAGCGGAAGGAAGGGTGGGGCGGGGCGTGGCGGGGTCTGTGGCTGGGCGC
GACGTCACCGACGTTGGAGCCACTCCTTTGACCATGTGTGCGTGTGTGTATTATTCGTGTCTCGCCACTC
GCCGGTTGTTTTTTTCTTTTTATCTCGCTCTCTCTAGCGCCATCTCGTACGCATGCTCAACGCACCGCAT
GTTGCCGTGTCCTTTATGCGTCATTTTGGCTCGAAATAGGCAATTATTTAAACAAAGATTAGTCAACGAA
AACGCTAAAATAAATAAGTCTACAATATGGTTACTTATTGCCATGTGTGTGCAGCCAACGATAGCAACAA
AAGCAACAACACAGTGGCTTTCCCTCTTTCACTTTTTGTTTGCAAGCGCGTGCGAGCAAGACGGCACGAC
CGGCAAACGCAATTACGCTGACAAAGAGCAGACGAAGTTTTGGCCGAAAAACATCAAGGCGCCTGATACG
AATGCATTTGCAATAACAATTGCGATATTTAATATTGTTTATGAAGCTGTTTGACTTCAAAACACACAAA
AAAAAAAATAAAACAAATTATTTGAAAGAGAATTAGGAATCGGACAGCTTATCGTTACGGGCTAACAGCA
CACCGAGACGAAATAGCTTACCTGACGTCACAGCCTCTGGAAGAACTGCCGCCAAGCAGAGAGAGAGAGA
AAAAGAGGGAGAGCAGCTTAGACCGCATGTGCTTGTGTGTGAGGCGTCTCTCTCTTCGTCTCCTGTTTGC
GCAAACGCATAGACTGCACTGAGAAAATCGATTACCTATTTTTTATGAATGAATATTTGCACTATTACTA
TTCAAAACTATTAAGATAGCAATCACATTCAATAGCCAAATACTATACCACCTGAGCGATGCAACGAAAT
GATCAATTTGAGCAAAAATGCTGCATATTTAGGACGGCATCATTATAGAAATGCTTCTTGCTGTGTACTT
TTCTCTCGTCTGGCAGCTGTTTCGCCGTTATTGTTAAAACCGGCTTAAGTTAGGTGTGTTTTCTACGACT
AGTGATGCCCCTACTAGAAGATGTGTGTTGCACAAATGTCCCTGAATAACCAATTTGAAGTGCAGATAGC
AGTAAACGTAAGCTAATATGAATATTATTTAACTGTAATGTTTTAATATCGCTGGACATTACTAATAAAC
CCACTATAAACACATGTACATATGTATGTTTTGGCATACAATGAGTAGTTGGGGAAAAAATGTGTAAAAG
CACCGTGACCATCACAGCATAAAGATAACCAGCTGAAGTATCGAATATGAGTAACCCCCAAATTGAATCA
CATGCCGCAACTGATAGGACCCATGGAAGTACACTCTTCATGGCGATATACAAGACACACACAAGCACGA
ACACCCAGTTGCGGAGGAAATTCTCCGTAAATGAAAACCCAATCGGCGAACAATTCATACCCATATATGG
TAAAAGTTTTGAACGCGACTTGAGAGCGGAGAGCATTGCGGCTGATAAGGTTTTAGCGCTAAGCGGGCTT
TATAAAACGGGCTGCGGGACCAGTTTTCATATCACTACCGTTTGAGTTCTTGTGCTGTGTGGATACTCCT
CCCGACACAAAGCCGCTCCATCAGCCAGCAGTCGTCTAATCCAGAGACCCCGGATCGGGGTACCAACATG
GACGCACAAACACGACGACGTGAGCGTCGCGCTGAGAAACAAGCTCAATGGAAAGCTGCAAACGGTGGAT
CTCCTCCACATATGGCTTACCCATACGATGTTCCAGATTACGCTCCTCCAAGCTTGATGAAAGGCAATCA
TTATAAAATGTCTCGTAACAAGGATAAGTATGATTCCGCTAACCGCCGCCAACAAATTTTCTTGAGCCAA
GAAGATATCGCCGCCGGAAAAAAAACCAATTGGAGCGGACTGGAAATCACCGGATGTGTGCGTAACATTT
CCCCCAGCTTGTGGGAGTTCGAACACCTGACGGCTCTGTATTTGAATGATAATCAATTGTTGCGCCTGCC
GGCCGATGTGGGAATGTTGACGTCCCTGCGCACCCTGGATTTGAGCTCCAACAAACTGCGCAGCCTGCCG
GCCGAACTGGGAGAACTGATTCAACTGCGCGAGTTGCTGTTGAATAATAATTTCTTGCGTGTCTTGCCGT
ATGAAATTGGAAAATTGTTTCATCTGGTGATCCTGGGACTGATGGGAAACCCCTTGCAGAAAGAATTTAT
GAATATTTATAATGAGCCCAATGGAACCCAAAAGTTGCTGACGTATATGTTGGATAATCTGTCGTTCACG
GTCAACCCCCCCCCGCAACGCCCGTGGTTGCCCTTGGCTAAACCGAATAAGACCCGCCCCGCTTGTATCT
TCACCGTGATGTGTTACAACGTCCTGTGTGATAAATATGCCACCCGCCAGATGTATGGCTATTGCCCCAG
CTGGGCCCTGTGTTGGGAATATCGCAAGAAAAGCATCATCGACGAGATACGGCACTATGCAGCGGACATT
ATCAGTCTGCAGGAGATCGAAACGGAGCAATTCTATCACTTCTTCCTGCCGGAACTCAAGAACGATGGAT
ACGAGGGAATCTTCTCACCGAAGTCGCGTGCTAAGACTATGTCCGAGCTGGAGAGGAAGTACGTCGATGG
CTGTGCGATATTCTTCAGGGCGTCCAAGTTTACGCTGATCAAGGAATCACTGATCGAGTTCAATCAGCTG
GCAATGGCCAATGCCGAGGGCTCCGACAACATGCTGAACCGCGTAATGCCTAAGGATAACATCGGTCTGG
CCGCACTGCTCAAGGTGAAGGAGAACGCATGGGAGCCGATGTCCGAGGTGACGCAGATCTCGCAGCCGCT
GCTCGTCTGCACGGCGCACATACACTGGGACCCTGAGTTCTGCGACGTCAAGCTCATCCAGACGATGATG
CTTAGCAATGAGTTGAAGACGATCATCGACGAGGCGAGCCACAGTTTCCGACCTGGTCACAAGAACGACT
CCAATGCTGTCCAGCTGCTGCTGTGCGGTGACTTCAACTCGCTACCCGATTCAGGCGTTGTGGAGTTTCT
CGGCAAGGGCCGCGTTTCCATGGATCATTTGGACTTCAAGGACATGGGCTACAAGTCCTGCCTGCAGCGG
CTGCTCTCGAACGACACCAACGAGTTTACGCACTCGTTCAAGCTAGCCTCCGCCTACAACGAGGACATCA
TGCCGCACACCAACTATACGTTCGATTTTAAGGGCATCATCGACTACATTTTCTACACGAAGACGGGCAT
GGTGCCGCTGGGCCTGCTGGGTCCTGTCTCCAATGATTGGCTGCGCGAGAATAAGGTTGTTGGATGCCCA
CATCCGCATATACCCTCTGATCACTTCCCACTGCTGGTCGAGCTAGAGCTGATGCATACGGCTAGCCAAC
AGGCGCCTCCTAACGGGCTGATCAATCGCCGGTAATCTAGAGGGCCCGCGGTTCGAAGGTAAGCCTATCC
CTAACCCTCTCCTCGGTCTCGATTCTACGCGTACCGGTCATCATCACCATCACCATTGAGTTTAAACCCG
CTGATCAGCCTCGACTGTGCCTTCTAAGGCCTGAGCTCGCTGATCAGCCTCGATCGAGGATCCAGACATG
ATAAGATACATTGATGAGTTTGGACAAACCACAACTAGAATGCAGTGAAAAAAATGCTTTATTTGTGAAA
TTTGTGATGCTATTGCTTTATTTGTAACCATTATAAGCTGCAATAAACAAGTTAACAACAACAATTGCAT
TCATTTTATGTTTCAGGTTCAGGGGGAGGTGTGGGAGGTTTTTTAAAGCAAGTAAAACCTCTACAAATGT
GGTATGGCTGATTATGATCAGTCGACCGATGCCCTTGAGAGCCTTCAACCCAGTCAGCTCCTTCCGGTGG
GCGCGGGGCATGACTATCGTCGCCGCACTTATGACTGTCTTCTTTATCATGCAACTCGTAGGACAGGTGC
CGGCAGCGCTCTGGGTCATTTTCGGCGAGGACCGCTTTCGCTGGAGCGCGACGATGATCGGCCTGTCGCT
TGCGGTATTCGGAATCTTGCACGCCCTCGCTCAAGCCTTCGTCACTGGTCCCGCCACCAAACGTTTCGGC
GAGAAGCAGGCCATTATCGCCGGCATGGCGGCCGACGCGCTGGGCTACGTCTTGCTGGCGTTCGCGACGC
GAGGCTGGATGGCCTTCCCCATTATGATTCTTCTCGCTTCCGGCGGCATCGGGATGCCCGCGTTGCAGGC
CATGCTGTCCAGGCAGGTAGATGACGACCATCAGGGACAGCTTCAAGGATCGCTCGCGGCTCTTACCAGC
CAGCAAAAGGCCAGGAACCGTAAAAAGGCCGCGTTGCTGGCGTTTTTCCATAGGCTCCGCCCCCCTGACG
AGCATCACAAAAATCGACGCTCAAGTCAGAGGTGGCGAAACCCGACAGGACTATAAAGATACCAGGCGTT
TCCCCCTGGAAGCTCCCTCGTGCGCTCTCCTGTTCCGACCCTGCCGCTTACCGGATACCTGTCCGCCTTT
CTCCCTTCGGGAAGCGTGGCGCTTTCTCAATGCTCACGCTGTAGGTATCTCAGTTCGGTGTAGGTCGTTC
GCTCCAAGCTGGGCTGTGTGCACGAACCCCCCGTTCAGCCCGACCGCTGCGCCTTATCCGGTAACTATCG
TCTTGAGTCCAACCCGGTAAGACACGACTTATCGCCACTGGCAGCAGCCACTGGTAACAGGATTAGCAGA
GCGAGGTATGTAGGCGGTGCTACAGAGTTCTTGAAGTGGTGGCCTAACTACGGCTACACTAGAAGGACAG
TATTTGGTATCTGCGCTCTGCTGAAGCCAGTTACCTTCGGAAAAAGAGTTGGTAGCTCTTGATCCGGCAA
ACAAACCACCGCTGGTAGCGGTGGTTTTTTTGTTTGCAAGCAGCAGATTACGCGCAGAAAAAAAGGATCT
CAAGAAGATCCTTTGATCTTTTCTACGGGGTCTGACGCTCAGTGGAACGAAAACTCACGTTAAGGGATTT
TGGTCATGAGATTATCAAAAAGGATCTTCACCTAGATCCTTTTAAATTAAAAATGAAGTTTTAAATCAAT
CTAAAGTATATATGAGTAAACTTGGTCTGACAGTTACCAATGCTTAATCAGTGAGGCACCTATCTCAGCG
ATCTGTCTATTTCGTTCATCCATAGTTGCCTGACTCCCCGTCGTGTAGATAACTACGATACGGGAGGGCT
TACCATCTGGCCCCAGTGCTGCAATGATACCGCGAGACCCACGCTCACCGGCTCCAGATTTATCAGCAAT
AAACCAGCCAGCCGGAAGGGCCGAGCGCAGAAGTGGTCCTGCAACTTTATCCGCCTCCATCCAGTCTATT
AATTGTTGCCGGGAAGCTAGAGTAAGTAGTTCGCCAGTTAATAGTTTGCGCAACGTTGTTGCCATTGCTG
CAGGCATCGTGGTGTCACGCTCGTCGTTTGGTATGGCTTCATTCAGCTCCGGTTCCCAACGATCAAGGCG
AGTTACATGATCCCCCATGTTGTGCAAAAAAGCGGTTAGCTCCTTCGGTCCTCCGATCGTTGTCAGAAGT
AAGTTGGCCGCAGTGTTATCACTCATGGTTATGGCAGCACTGCATAATTCTCTTACTGTCATGCCATCCG
TAAGATGCTTTTCTGTGACTGGTGAGTACTCAACCAAGTCATTCTGAGAATAGTGTATGCGGCGACCGAG
TTGCTCTTGCCCGGCGTCAACACGGGATAATACCGCGCCACATAGCAGAACTTTAAAAGTGCTCATCATT
GGAAAACGTTCTTCGGGGCGAAAACTCTCAAGGATCTTACCGCTGTTGAGATCCAGTTCGATGTAACCCA
CTCGTGCACCCAACTGATCTTCAGCATCTTTTACTTTCACCAGCGTTTCTGGGTGAGCAAAAACAGGAAG
GCAAAATGCCGCAAAAAAGGGAATAAGGGCGACACGGAAATGTTGAATACTCATACTCTTCCTTTTTCAA
TATTATTGAAGCATTTATCAGGGTTATTGTCTCATGAGCGGATACATATTTGAATGTATTTAGAAAAATA
AACAAATAGGGGTTCCGCGCACATTTCCCCGAAAAGTGCCACCTGACGTCTAAGAAACCATTATTATCAT
GACATTAACCTATAAAAATAGGCGTATCACGAGGCCCTTTCGT
